Addgene plasmid #154405: pDONR223 SARS-CoV2 TEV-NSP6
Purpose: Gateway-compatible Entry vector
Depositing lab: Fritz Roth. Depositing organization: Sinai Health System. Publication: A Comprehensive, Flexible Collection of SARS-CoV-2 Coding Regions. Kim DK, Knapp JJ, Kuang D, Chawla A, Cassonnet P, Lee H, Sheykhkarimli D, Samavarchi-Tehrani P, Abdouni H, Rayhan A, Li R, Pogoutse O, Coyaud E, van der Werf S, Demeret C, Gingras AC, Taipale M, Raught B, Jacob Y, Roth FP. G3 (Bethesda). 2020 Aug 6. pii: g3.120.401554. doi: 10.1534/g3.120.401554. PubMed 32763951.
Backbone
  Vector backbone: pDONR223
  Backbone manufacturer: Rual et al, Genome Res. 14:2128-2135, 2004.
  Backbone size w/o insert (bp): 5005
  Vector type: Gateway-compatible Entry vector, with insert of NSP6 CDS with a TEV sequence at the N-term.
Growth in bacteria
  Bacterial resistance: Spectinomycin, 50 μg/mL
  Growth temperature: 37°C
  Growth strain: DH5alpha
  Copy number: Unknown
Gene/Insert
  Gene/Insert name: NSP6
  Species: SARS-CoV-2 isolate Wuhan-Hu-1
  Insert size (bp): 897
  Mutation: Many synonymous changes due to codon optimization
  Entrez Gene: ORF1ab (a.k.a. GU280_gp01)
  Cloning method: Gateway Cloning
  Sequencing primers: 5′ M13F; 3′ M13R
Resource information
  A portion of this plasmid was derived from a plasmid made by: PCR amplified
Terms and licenses: Academic/Nonprofit Terms; Industry Terms
How to cite: pDONR223 SARS-CoV2 TEV-NSP6 was a gift from Fritz Roth (Addgene plasmid # 154405 ; http://n2t.net/addgene:154405 ; RRID:Addgene_154405)
