[The description below was written by a language model from this plasmid's Addgene catalogue record and pLannotate feature annotations shown in this document.]
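Description:
pDONR223 SARS-CoV2 TEV-NSP6 is a Gateway-compatible entry clone built on the pDONR223 backbone and carrying the coding sequence for non-structural protein 6 (NSP6) of SARS-CoV-2 isolate Wuhan-Hu-1. NSP6 is one of the mature products of the ORF1ab polyprotein. The insert is listed as 897 bp, was PCR amplified, and contains many synonymous changes from codon optimization. It also encodes a TEV sequence at the N-terminus, presumably a TEV protease recognition site that would allow an N-terminal fusion partner to be cleaved off after transfer to a tagging vector. The annotation tool matches the open reading frame to a fragment of the SARS-CoV-2 replicase polyprotein 1a. The functional text attached to that hit refers to NSP10, but this is generic polyprotein annotation rather than a description of this insert.

The coding region is flanked by two attL recombination sites, annotated as attL3 and attL2, which allow LR Clonase-mediated transfer into attR-containing destination vectors for expression in a host of choice. The entry vector has no promoter positioned to drive the insert: the annotated T7 promoter lies outside the downstream attL site, and rrnB T1 and T2 terminators sit upstream of the cassette to insulate it from read-through transcription. The plasmid is propagated in E. coli through a high-copy ColE1/pUC-type origin and is selected with spectinomycin via the aadA (SmR) gene. Short lacI, lacZα, GmR and integron Pc promoter fragments are backbone remnants. The sequenced record is 3,687 nt, smaller than the listed empty backbone, consistent with the donor cassette being replaced during Gateway cloning. The plasmid belongs to a collection of SARS-CoV-2 coding regions.
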