Features (pLannotate 1.2.2; 12 found; start..end, strand, type, name):
    383..475     +  CDS            lacI (fragment): lac repressor; lacI; The lac repressor binds to the lac operator to inhibit transcription in E. coli. This inhibition can be relieved by adding lactose or isopropyl-β-D-thiogalactopyranoside (IPTG).
    530..557     -  terminator     rrnB T2 terminator: transcription terminator T2 from the E. coli rrnB gene
    689..732     +  terminator     rrnB T1 terminator: Escherichia coli rrnB; transcription terminator T1 from the E. coli rrnB gene
    779..815     -  CDS            lacZα (fragment): LacZα fragment of β-galactosidase; lacZ fragment
    832..927     +  protein_bind   attL3: mutant version of attL; recombination site for the Gateway® LR reaction LR Clonase™
    942..1823    +  CDS            R1A_SARS2 (fragment): Experimental evidence at protein level: Swiss-Prot protein existence level 1. [Non-structural protein 10]: Plays a pivotal role in viral transcription by stimulating both nsp14 3'-5' exoribonuclease and nsp16 2'-O-methyltransferase activities. Therefore plays an essential role in viral mRNAs cap methylation. From Severe acute respiratory syndrome coronavirus 2 (2019-nCoV) (SARS-CoV-2).
   1828..1927    -  protein_bind   attL2: mutant version of attL; recombination site for the Gateway® LR reaction LR Clonase™
   1945..1963    -  promoter       T7 promoter: promoter for bacteriophage T7 RNA polymerase
   2153..2176    +  promoter       Pc promoter (fragment): intI1 (promoter lies within the coding sequence); class 1 integron promoter
   2352..2408    +  CDS            GmR (fragment): gentamycin acetyltransferase; aacC1; confers resistance to gentamycin
   2415..3206    +  CDS            SmR: aminoglycoside adenylyltransferase (Murphy, 1985); aadA; confers resistance to spectinomycin and streptomycin
   3299..200     +  rep_origin     ori (across the origin): high-copy-number ColE1/pMB1/pBR322/pUC origin of replication
>Addgene plasmid #154405 | pDONR223 SARS-CoV2 TEV-NSP6 | addgene full sequence | sequence record 310089 | Addgene NGS Result
AGCTATGAGAAAGCGCCACGCTTCCCGAAGGGAGAAAGGCGGACAGGTATCCGGTAAGCGGCAGGGTCGG
AACAGGAGAGCGCACGAGGGAGCTTCCAGGGGGAAACGCCTGGTATCTTTATAGTCCTGTCGGGTTTCGC
CACCTCTGACTTGAGCGTCGATTTTTGTGATGCTCGTCAGGGGGGCGGAGCCTATGGAAAAACGCCAGCA
ACGCGGCCTTTTTACGGTTCCTGGCCTTTTGCTGGCCTTTTGCTCACATGTTCTTTCCTGCGTTATCCCC
TGATTCTGTGGATAACCGTATTACCGCCTTTGAGTGAGCTGATACCGCTCGCCGCAGCCGAACGACCGAG
CGCAGCGAGTCAGTGAGCGAGGAAGCGGAAGAGCGCCCAATACGCAAACCGCCTCTCCCCGCGCGTTGGC
CGATTCATTAATGCAGCTGGCACGACAGGTTTCCCGACTGGAAAGCGGGCAGTGAGCGCAACGCAATTAA
TACGCGTACCGCTAGCCAGGAAGAGTTTGTAGAAACGCAAAAAGGCCATCCGTCAGGATGGCCTTCTGCT
TAGTTTGATGCCTGGCAGTTTATGGCGGGCGTCCTGCCCGCCACCCTCCGGGCCGTTGCTTCACAACGTT
CAAATCCGCTCCCGGCGGATTTGTCCTACTCAGGAGAGCGTTCACCGACAAACAACAGATAAAACGAAAG
GCCCAGTCTTCCGACTGAGCCTTTCGTTTTATTTGATGCCTGGCAGTTCCCTACTCTCGCGTTAACGCTA
GCATGGATGTTTTCCCAGTCACGACGTTGTAAAACGACGGCCAGTCTTAAGCTCGGGCCCCAAATAATGA
TTTTATTTTGACTGATAGTGACCTGTTCGTTGCAACAAATTGATGAGCAATGCTTTTTTATAATGCCAAC
TTTGTACAAAAAAGTTGGCGAAAACCTGTACTTCCAAGGCATGAGCGCCGTGAAGAGAACCATCAAGGGA
ACCCACCACTGGCTGCTGCTGACCATCCTGACCTCCCTGCTGGTGCTGGTGCAGTCTACCCAGTGGAGCC
TGTTCTTCTTCCTGTACGAGAACGCCTTCCTGCCCTTCGCTATGGGTATCATCGCCATGTCCGCCTTCGC
TATGATGTTCGTGAAGCACAAGCACGCTTTCCTGTGCCTGTTCCTGCTGCCATCCCTGGCCACCGTGGCT
TACTTCAACATGGTGTACATGCCCGCCTCTTGGGTCATGCGCATCATGACCTGGCTGGACATGGTGGACA
CCAGCCTGTCCGGCTTCAAGCTGAAGGACTGCGTGATGTACGCCTCTGCTGTGGTGCTGCTGATCCTGAT
GACCGCTAGAACCGTGTACGATGATGGTGCTAGAAGGGTGTGGACCCTGATGAACGTGCTGACCCTGGTG
TACAAGGTGTACTACGGCAACGCCCTGGACCAGGCTATCAGCATGTGGGCTCTGATCATCTCTGTGACCA
GCAACTACTCCGGAGTGGTGACCACCGTGATGTTCCTGGCCAGAGGTATCGTGTTCATGTGCGTGGAGTA
CTGCCCTATCTTCTTCATCACCGGCAACACCCTGCAGTGCATCATGCTGGTGTACTGCTTCCTGGGTTAC
TTCTGCACCTGCTATTTCGGCCTGTTCTGCCTGCTGAACAGATACTTCCGTCTGACCCTGGGCGTGTACG
ACTACCTGGTGTCCACCCAGGAATTCCGTTACATGAACTCTCAGGGACTGCTGCCCCCTAAGAACAGCAT
CGACGCTTTCAAGCTGAACATCAAGCTGCTGGGAGTGGGCGGAAAGCCATGCATCAAGGTGGCCACCGTG
CAGTAATACCCAACTTTCTTGTACAAAGTTGGCATTATAAGAAAGCATTGCTTATCAATTTGTTGCAACG
AACAGGTCACTATCAGTCAAAATAAAATCATTATTTGCCATCCAGCTGATATCCCCTATAGTGAGTCGTA
TTACATGGTCATAGCTGTTTCCTGGCAGCTCTGGCCCGTGTCTCAAAATCTCTGATGTTACATTGCACAA
GATAAAAATATATCATCATGCCTCCTCTAGACCAGCCAGGACAGAAATGCCTCGACTTCGCTGCTACCCA
AGGTTGCCGGGTGACGCACACCGTGGAAACGGATGAAGGCACGAACCCAGTGGACATAAGCCTGTTCGGT
TCGTAAGCTGTAATGCAAGTAGCGTATGCGCTCACGCAACTGGTCCAGAACCTTGACCGAACGCAGCGGT
GGTAACGGCGCAGTGGCGGTTTTCATGGCTTGTTATGACTGTTTTTTTGGGGTACAGTCTATGCCTCGGG
CATCCAAGCAGCAAGCGCGTTACGCCGTGGGTCGATGTTTGATGTTATGGAGCAGCAACGATGTTACGCA
GCAGGGCAGTCGCCCTAAAACAAAGTTAAACATTATGAGGGAAGCGGTGATCGCCGAAGTATCGACTCAA
CTATCAGAGGTAGTTGGCGTCATCGAGCGCCATCTCGAACCGACGTTGCTGGCCGTACATTTGTACGGCT
CCGCAGTGGATGGCGGCCTGAAGCCACACAGTGATATTGATTTGCTGGTTACGGTGACCGTAAGGCTTGA
TGAAACAACGCGGCGAGCTTTGATCAACGACCTTTTGGAAACTTCGGCTTCCCCTGGAGAGAGCGAGATT
CTCCGCGCTGTAGAAGTCACCATTGTTGTGCACGACGACATCATTCCGTGGCGTTATCCAGCTAAGCGCG
AACTGCAATTTGGAGAATGGCAGCGCAATGACATTCTTGCAGGTATCTTCGAGCCAGCCACGATCGACAT
TGATCTGGCTATCTTGCTGACAAAAGCAAGAGAACATAGCGTTGCCTTGGTAGGTCCAGCGGCGGAGGAA
CTCTTTGATCCGGTTCCTGAACAGGATCTATTTGAGGCGCTAAATGAAACCTTAACGCTATGGAACTCGC
CGCCCGACTGGGCTGGCGATGAGCGAAATGTAGTGCTTACGTTGTCCCGCATTTGGTACAGCGCAGTAAC
CGGCAAAATCGCGCCGAAGGATGTCGCTGCCGACTGGGCAATGGAGCGCCTGCCGGCCCAGTATCAGCCC
GTCATACTTGAAGCTAGACAGGCTTATCTTGGACAAGAAGAAGATCGCTTGGCCTCGCGCGCAGATCAGT
TGGAAGAATTTGTCCACTACGTGAAAGGCGAGATCACCAAGGTAGTCGGCAAATAACCCTCGAGCCACCC
ATGACCAAAATCCCTTAACGTGAGTTACGCGTCGTTCCACTGAGCGTCAGACCCCGTAGAAAAGATCAAA
GGATCTTCTTGAGATCCTTTTTTTCTGCGCGTAATCTGCTGCTTGCAAACAAAAAAACCACCGCTACCAG
CGGTGGTTTGTTTGCCGGATCAAGAGCTACCAACTCTTTTTCCGAAGGTAACTGGCTTCAGCAGAGCGCA
GATACCAAATACTGTTCTTCTAGTGTAGCCGTAGTTAGGCCACCACTTCAAGAACTCTGTAGCACCGCCT
ACATACCTCGCTCTGCTAATCCTGTTACCAGTGGCTGCTGCCAGTGGCGATAAGTCGTGTCTTACCGGGT
TGGACTCAAGACGATAGTTACCGGATAAGGCGCAGCGGTCGGGCTGAACGGGGGGTTCGTGCACACAGCC
CAGCTTGGAGCGAACGACCTACACCGAACTGAGATACCTACAGCGTG
