>Addgene plasmid #154405 | pDONR223 SARS-CoV2 TEV-NSP6 | depositor partial sequence | sequence record 298874 | Inserted CDS with stop codon
GAAAACCTGTACTTCCAAGGCATGAGCGCCGTGAAGAGAACCATCAAGGGAACCCACCACTGGCTGCTGC
TGACCATCCTGACCTCCCTGCTGGTGCTGGTGCAGTCTACCCAGTGGAGCCTGTTCTTCTTCCTGTACGA
GAACGCCTTCCTGCCCTTCGCTATGGGTATCATCGCCATGTCCGCCTTCGCTATGATGTTCGTGAAGCAC
AAGCACGCTTTCCTGTGCCTGTTCCTGCTGCCATCCCTGGCCACCGTGGCTTACTTCAACATGGTGTACA
TGCCCGCCTCTTGGGTCATGCGCATCATGACCTGGCTGGACATGGTGGACACCAGCCTGTCCGGCTTCAA
GCTGAAGGACTGCGTGATGTACGCCTCTGCTGTGGTGCTGCTGATCCTGATGACCGCTAGAACCGTGTAC
GATGATGGTGCTAGAAGGGTGTGGACCCTGATGAACGTGCTGACCCTGGTGTACAAGGTGTACTACGGCA
ACGCCCTGGACCAGGCTATCAGCATGTGGGCTCTGATCATCTCTGTGACCAGCAACTACTCCGGAGTGGT
GACCACCGTGATGTTCCTGGCCAGAGGTATCGTGTTCATGTGCGTGGAGTACTGCCCTATCTTCTTCATC
ACCGGCAACACCCTGCAGTGCATCATGCTGGTGTACTGCTTCCTGGGTTACTTCTGCACCTGCTATTTCG
GCCTGTTCTGCCTGCTGAACAGATACTTCCGTCTGACCCTGGGCGTGTACGACTACCTGGTGTCCACCCA
GGAATTCCGTTACATGAACTCTCAGGGACTGCTGCCCCCTAAGAACAGCATCGACGCTTTCAAGCTGAAC
ATCAAGCTGCTGGGAGTGGGCGGAAAGCCATGCATCAAGGTGGCCACCGTGCAGTAA
